Addgene plasmid #71398: HR-TERT-promotor
Purpose: Homologues recombination donor plasmid fo the wild type TERT promotor region. Includes 1kb of TERT coding region in right homologues arm.
Depositing lab: Thomas Cech. Depositing organization: University of Colorado, Boulder. Publication: A novel two-step genome editing strategy with CRISPR-Cas9 provides new insights into telomerase action and TERT gene expression. Xi L, Schmidt JC, Zaug AJ, Ascarrunz DR, Cech TR. Genome Biol. 2015 Nov 10;16(1):231. doi: 10.1186/s13059-015-0791-1. PubMed 26553065.
Backbone
  Vector backbone: pUC57
  Backbone size w/o insert (bp): 2000
  Total vector size (bp): 4500
Growth in bacteria
  Bacterial resistance: Kanamycin, 50 μg/mL
  Growth temperature: 37°C
  Growth strain: DH5alpha
  Copy number: High Copy
Gene/Insert
  Gene/Insert name: TERT
  Species: H. sapiens (human)
  Entrez Gene: TERT (a.k.a. CMM9, DKCA2, DKCB4, EST2, PFBMFT1, TCS1, TP2, TRT, hEST2, hTRT)
  Promoter: Endogenous TERT promotor
  Cloning method: Unknown
  Sequencing primers: 5′ M13f; 3′ M13r
Terms and licenses: Academic/Nonprofit Terms; Industry Terms: Not Available to Industry
How to cite: HR-TERT-promotor was a gift from Thomas Cech (Addgene plasmid # 71398 ; http://n2t.net/addgene:71398 ; RRID:Addgene_71398)
