[The description below was written by a language model from this plasmid's Addgene catalogue record and pLannotate feature annotations shown in this document.]
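Description:
HR-TERT-promotor is a homologous-recombination donor plasmid built on a pUC57 cloning backbone and intended as a repair template for CRISPR-Cas9 genome editing at the human TERT locus. It is maintained in E. coli through the high-copy ColE1/pUC-type origin and selected with kanamycin. The KanR gene (aminoglycoside phosphotransferase) is driven by the AmpR (bla) promoter. The remaining annotated backbone features are typical pUC-family remnants: a lacZα fragment with the lac promoter, lac operator and CAP binding site flanking the cloning region, plus fragments of lacI, bom and rop. None of these has a role in the editing application. No mammalian selection marker, reporter or recombinase site is annotated.

The payload is genomic sequence from human TERT carrying the wild-type endogenous promoter region, arranged as left and right homology arms. According to the catalogue entry, the right arm extends about 1 kb into the TERT coding region. The feature table identifies only a short hTERT coding fragment within the insert, which is expected because promoter and intronic genomic sequence would not match standard feature libraries. The donor supplies the native promoter sequence for homology-directed repair, fitting the two-step editing strategy named in the associated publication title, which addresses telomerase action and TERT expression. The record does not say exactly which step it serves or which modified allele it targets.

The sizes in the record disagree: the catalogue lists a total of about 4.5 kb, whereas the annotated depositor full sequence is 3,538 nt, which leaves a correspondingly smaller insert between the lacZα and lac promoter elements. The record does not explain this difference.
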