Features (pLannotate 1.2.2; 11 found; start..end, strand, type, name):
    137..236     +  misc_feature   bom (fragment): basis of mobility region from pBR322
    242..399     -  CDS            lacZα (fragment): LacZα fragment of β-galactosidase; lacZ fragment
    991..1212    +  CDS            hTERT (fragment): human telomerase reverse transcriptase, the catalytic subunit of telomerase; TERT; prevents telomere shortening and allows postsenescent cells to proliferate beyond crisis (Counter et al., 1998); also known as EST2
   1386..1402    -  protein_bind   lac operator: The lac repressor binds to the lac operator to inhibit transcription in E. coli. This inhibition can be relieved by adding lactose or isopropyl-β-D-thiogalactopyranoside (IPTG). lac repressor encoded by lacI
   1410..1440    -  promoter       lac promoter: promoter for the E. coli lac operon
   1455..1476    -  protein_bind   CAP binding site: CAP binding activates transcription in the presence of cAMP. E. coli catabolite activator protein
   1489..1581    -  CDS            lacI (fragment): lac repressor; lacI; The lac repressor binds to the lac operator to inhibit transcription in E. coli. This inhibition can be relieved by adding lactose or isopropyl-β-D-thiogalactopyranoside (IPTG).
   1764..2352    -  rep_origin     ori: high-copy-number ColE1/pMB1/pBR322/pUC origin of replication
   2523..3338    -  CDS            KanR: aminoglycoside phosphotransferase; aph(3')-Ia; confers resistance to kanamycin in bacteria or G418 (Geneticin®) in eukaryotes
   3339..3443    -  promoter       AmpR promoter: bla
   3538..35      +  CDS            rop (fragment) (across the origin): Rop protein, which maintains plasmids at low copy number; rop
>Addgene plasmid #71398 | HR-TERT-promotor | depositor full sequence | sequence record 128454 | Full Plasmid sequence
TCGCGCGTTTCGGTGATGACGGTGAAAACCTCTGACACATGCAGCTCCCGGAGACGGTCACAGCTTGTCT
GTAAGCGGATGCCGGGAGCAGACAAGCCCGTCAGGGCGCGTCAGCGGGTGTTGGCGGGTGTCGGGGCTGG
CTTAACTATGCGGCATCAGAGCAGATTGTACTGAGAGTGCACCATATGCGGTGTGAAATACCGCACAGAT
GCGTAAGGAGAAAATACCGCATCAGGCGCCATTCGCCATTCAGGCTGCGCAACTGTTGGGAAGGGCGATC
GGTGCGGGCCTCTTCGCTATTACGCCAGCTGGCGAAAGGGGGATGTGCTGCAAGGCGATTAAGTTGGGTA
ACGCCAGGGTTTTCCCAGTCACGACGTTGTAAAACGACGGCCAGTGAATTCCCCTTCACGTCCGGCATTC
GTGGTGCCCGGAGCCCGACGCCCCGCGTCCGGACCTGGAGGCAGCCCTGGGTCTCCGGATCAGGCCAGCG
GCCAAAGGGTCGCCGCACGCACCTGTTCCCAGGGCCTCCACATCATGGCCCCTCCCTCGGGTTACCCCAC
AGCCTAGGCCGATTCGACCTCTCTCCGCTGGGGCCCTCGCTGGCGTCCCTGCACCCTGGGAGCGCGAGCG
GCGCGCGGGCGGGGAAGCGCGGCCCAGACCCCCGGGTCCGCCCGGAGCAGCTGCGCTGTCGGGGCCAGGC
CGGGCTCCCAGTGGATTCGCGGGCACAGACGCCCAGGACCGCGCTTCCCACGTGGCGGAGGGACTGGGGA
CCCGGGCACCCGTCCTGCCCCTTCACCTTCCAGCTCCGCCTCCTCCGCGCGGACCCCGCCCCGTCCCGAC
CCCTCCCGGGTCCCCGGCCCAGCCCCCTCCGGGCCCTCCCAGCCCCTCCCCTTCCTTTCCGCGGCCCCGC
CCTCTCCTCGCGGCGCGAGTTTCAGGCAGCGCTGCGTCCTGCTGCGCACGTGGGAAGCCCTGGCCCCGGC
CACCCCCGCGATGCCGCGCGCTCCCCGCTGCCGAGCCGTGCGCTCCCTGCTGCGCAGCCACTACCGCGAG
GTGCTGCCGCTGGCCACGTTCGTGCGGCGCCTGGGGCCCCAGGGCTGGCGGCTGGTGCAGCGCGGGGACC
CGGCGGCTTTCCGCGCGCTGGTGGCCCAGTGCCTGGTGTGCGTGCCCTGGGACGCACGGCCGCCCCCCGC
CGCCCCCTCCTTCCGCCAGGTGGGCCTCCCCGGGGTCGGCGTCCGGCTGGGGTTGAGGGCGGCCGGGGGG
AACCAGCGACATGCGGAGAGCAGCGCAGGCGACTCAGGGCGCTTCCCCCGCAGGTGTCCTGCCTGAAGGA
GCTGGTGGCCCGAAAGCTTGGCTCGAGCATGGTCATAGCTGTTTCCTGTGTGAAATTGTTATCCGCTCAC
AATTCCACACAACATACGAGCCGGAAGCATAAAGTGTAAAGCCTGGGGTGCCTAATGAGTGAGCTAACTC
ACATTAATTGCGTTGCGCTCACTGCCCGCTTTCCAGTCGGGAAACCTGTCGTGCCAGCTGCATTAATGAA
TCGGCCAACGCGCGGGGAGAGGCGGTTTGCGTATTGGGCGCTCTTCCGCTTCCTCGCTCACTGACTCGCT
GCGCTCGGTCGTTCGGCTGCGGCGAGCGGTATCAGCTCACTCAAAGGCGGTAATACGGTTATCCACAGAA
TCAGGGGATAACGCAGGAAAGAACATGTGAGCAAAAGGCCAGCAAAAGGCCAGGAACCGTAAAAAGGCCG
CGTTGCTGGCGTTTTTCCATAGGCTCCGCCCCCCTGACGAGCATCACAAAAATCGACGCTCAAGTCAGAG
GTGGCGAAACCCGACAGGACTATAAAGATACCAGGCGTTTCCCCCTGGAAGCTCCCTCGTGCGCTCTCCT
GTTCCGACCCTGCCGCTTACCGGATACCTGTCCGCCTTTCTCCCTTCGGGAAGCGTGGCGCTTTCTCATA
GCTCACGCTGTAGGTATCTCAGTTCGGTGTAGGTCGTTCGCTCCAAGCTGGGCTGTGTGCACGAACCCCC
CGTTCAGCCCGACCGCTGCGCCTTATCCGGTAACTATCGTCTTGAGTCCAACCCGGTAAGACACGACTTA
TCGCCACTGGCAGCAGCCACTGGTAACAGGATTAGCAGAGCGAGGTATGTAGGCGGTGCTACAGAGTTCT
TGAAGTGGTGGCCTAACTACGGCTACACTAGAAGAACAGTATTTGGTATCTGCGCTCTGCTGAAGCCAGT
TACCTTCGGAAAAAGAGTTGGTAGCTCTTGATCCGGCAAACAAACCACCGCTGGTAGCGGTGGTTTTTTT
GTTTGCAAGCAGCAGATTACGCGCAGAAAAAAAGGATCTCAAGAAGATCCTTTGATCTTTTCTACGGGGT
CTGACGCTCAGTGGAACGAAAACTCACGTTAAGGGATTTTGGTCATGAGATTATCAAAAAGGATCTTCAC
CTAGATCCTTTTAAATTAAAAATGAAGTTTTAAATCAATCTAAAGTATATATGAGTAAACTTGGTCTGAC
AGTTAGAAAAACTCATCGAGCATCAAATGAAACTGCAATTTATTCATATCAGGATTATCAATACCATATT
TTTGAAAAAGCCGTTTCTGTAATGAAGGAGAAAACTCACCGAGGCAGTTCCATAGGATGGCAAGATCCTG
GTATCGGTCTGCGATTCCGACTCGTCCAACATCAATACAACCTATTAATTTCCCCTCGTCAAAAATAAGG
TTATCAAGTGAGAAATCACCATGAGTGACGACTGAATCCGGTGAGAATGGCAAAAGTTTATGCATTTCTT
TCCAGACTTGTTCAACAGGCCAGCCATTACGCTCGTCATCAAAATCACTCGCATCAACCAAACCGTTATT
CATTCGTGATTGCGCCTGAGCGAGACGAAATACGCGATCGCTGTTAAAAGGACAATTACAAACAGGAATC
GAATGCAACCGGCGCAGGAACACTGCCAGCGCATCAACAATATTTTCACCTGAATCAGGATATTCTTCTA
ATACCTGGAATGCTGTTTTCCCAGGGATCGCAGTGGTGAGTAACCATGCATCATCAGGAGTACGGATAAA
ATGCTTGATGGTCGGAAGAGGCATAAATTCCGTCAGCCAGTTTAGTCTGACCATCTCATCTGTAACATCA
TTGGCAACGCTACCTTTGCCATGTTTCAGAAACAACTCTGGCGCATCGGGCTTCCCATACAATCGATAGA
TTGTCGCACCTGATTGCCCGACATTATCGCGAGCCCATTTATACCCATATAAATCAGCATCCATGTTGGA
ATTTAATCGCGGCCTAGAGCAAGACGTTTCCCGTTGAATATGGCTCATACTCTTCCTTTTTCAATATTAT
TGAAGCATTTATCAGGGTTATTGTCTCATGAGCGGATACATATTTGAATGTATTTAGAAAAATAAACAAA
TAGGGGTTCCGCGCACATTTCCCCGAAAAGTGCCACCTGACGTCTAAGAAACCATTATTATCATGACATT
AACCTATAAAAATAGGCGTATCACGAGGCCCTTTCGTC
