>Addgene plasmid #71398 | HR-TERT-promotor | addgene partial sequence | sequence record 132033 | M13pUC-Fwd 5'-CCCAGTCACGACGTTGTAAAACG-3'
CGGCATTCGTGGTGCCCGGAGCCCGACGCCCCGCGTCCGGACCTGGAGGCAGCCCTGGGTCTCCGGATCA
GGCCAGCGGCCAAAGGGTCGCCGCACGCACCTGTTCCCAGGGCCTCCACATCATGGCCCCTCCCTCGGGT
TACCCCACAGCCTAGGCCGATTCGACCTCTCTCCGCTGGGGCCCTCGCTGGCGTCCCTGCACCCTGGGAG
CGCGAGCGGCGCGCGGGCGGGGAAGCGCGGCCCAGACCCCCGGGTCCGCCCGGAGCAGCTGCGCTGTCGG
GGCCAGGCCGGGCTCCCAGTGGATTCGCGGGCACAGACGCCCAGGACCGCGCTTCCCACGTGGCGGAGGG
ACTGGGGACCCGGGCACCCGTCCTGCCCCTTCACCTTCCAGCTCCGCCTCCTCCGCGCGGACCCCGCCCC
GTCCCGAC
