>Addgene plasmid #71398 | HR-TERT-promotor | addgene partial sequence | sequence record 132035 | M13-Rev 5'-CAGGAAACAGCTATGACC-3'
AGGCAGGACACCTGCGGGGGAAGCGCCCTGAGTCGCCTGCGCTGCTCTCCGCATGTCGCTGGTTCCCCCC
GGCCGCCCTCAACCCCAGCCGGACGCCGACCCCGGGGAGGCCCACCTGGCGGAAGGAGGGGGCGGCGGGG
GGCGGCCGTGCGTCCCAGGGCACGCACACCAGGCACTGGGCCACCAGCGCGCGGAAAGCCGCCGGGTCCC
CGCGCTGCACCAGCCGCCAGCCCTGGGGCCCCAGGCGCCGCACGAACGTGGCCAGCGGCAGCACCTCGCG
GTAGTGGCTGCGCAGCAGGGAGCGCACGGCTCGGCAGCGGGGAGCGCGCGGCATCGCGGGGGTGGCCGGG
GCCAGGGCTTCCCACGTGCGCAGCAGGACGCAGCGCTGCCTGAAACTCGCGCCGCGAGGAGAGGGCGGGG
CCGCGGAAAGGAAGGGGAGGGGCTGGGAGGGCCCGGAGGGGGCTGGGCCGGGGACCCGGGAGGGGTCGGG
ACGGGGCGGGGTCCGCGCGGAGGAGGCGGAGCTGGAAGGTGAAGGGGCAGGACGGGTGCCCGGGTCCCCA
GTCCCTCCG
